Addgene plasmid #249008: pKlab525-pcDNA3-3xFLAG-V5-BRCA1(1314-end)-WT-STOP
Purpose: This plasmid expresses the N-terminally 3x-FLAG tagged BRCT domain
Depositing lab: Georgios Karras. Depositing organization: University of Texas MD Anderson Cancer Center. Publication: Protein-folding chaperones predict structure-function relationships and cancer risk in BRCA1 mutation carriers. Gracia B, Montes P, Gutierrez AM, Arun B, Karras GI. Cell Rep. 2024 Feb 27;43(2):113803. doi: 10.1016/j.celrep.2024.113803. Epub 2024 Feb 17. PubMed 38368609.
Backbone
  Vector backbone: pcDNA3.1
  Vector type: Mammalian Expression
  Selectable markers: Hygromycin
Growth in bacteria
  Bacterial resistance: Ampicillin, 100 μg/mL
  Growth temperature: 37°C
  Growth strain: DH5alpha
  Copy number: High Copy
Gene/Insert
  Gene/Insert name: BRCA1(1314aa-end)
  Species: H. sapiens (human)
  Entrez Gene: BRCA1 (a.k.a. BRCAI, BRCC1, BROVCA1, FANCS, IRIS, PNCA4, PPP1R53, PSCP, RNF53)
  Promoter: CMV Promoter
  Tag / fusion protein: 3x-FLAG-V5 (N terminal on insert)
  Cloning method: Gateway Cloning
Terms and licenses: Academic/Nonprofit Terms; Industry Terms: Not Available to Industry
How to cite: pKlab525-pcDNA3-3xFLAG-V5-BRCA1(1314-end)-WT-STOP was a gift from Georgios Karras (Addgene plasmid # 249008 ; http://n2t.net/addgene:249008 ; RRID:Addgene_249008)
