[The description below was written by a language model from this plasmid's Addgene catalogue record and pLannotate feature annotations shown in this document.]
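Description:
pKlab525-pcDNA3-3xFLAG-V5-BRCA1(1314-end)-WT-STOP is a 7,365 nt mammalian expression plasmid built on a pcDNA3.1-type backbone. It is maintained in E. coli through a high-copy ColE1/pUC origin and an ampicillin resistance gene driven by its own bla promoter. An f1 origin is also present, along with short lac promoter/operator and lacI remnants that are backbone carry-over. For selection in mammalian cells, an SV40 early promoter drives a hygromycin phosphotransferase gene, which is terminated by an SV40 polyadenylation signal. A short ble fragment annotated just downstream of HygR appears to be a leftover from an earlier marker cassette rather than a functional gene.

The payload is a C-terminal portion of wild-type human BRCA1, running from residue 1314 to the natural end of the protein, a region that includes the BRCT domain named in the record's purpose. It was introduced by Gateway recombination, so the roughly 1.65 kb coding fragment is flanked by attB1 and attB2 sites. Transcription comes from the CMV immediate-early enhancer and promoter and ends at the bovine growth hormone polyadenylation signal. Upstream of attB1, the vector supplies a 3xFLAG epitope (with an enterokinase cleavage site) followed by a V5 tag, so the BRCA1 fragment carries both tags at its N terminus. "STOP" in the name suggests that the insert keeps its own stop codon, so no C-terminal vector sequence would be added.

The tags allow detection or immunoprecipitation of the BRCA1 C-terminal fragment in transfected human cells. "WT" in the name suggests it serves as the wild-type reference for BRCA1 variants. The associated publication concerns chaperones, BRCA1 structure-function relationships and cancer risk in mutation carriers.
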