Features (pLannotate 1.2.2; 22 found; start..end, strand, type, name):
     28..80      -  misc_feature   bom (fragment): basis of mobility region from pBR322
    235..614     +  enhancer       CMV enhancer: human cytomegalovirus immediate early enhancer
    615..818     +  promoter       CMV promoter: human cytomegalovirus (CMV) immediate early promoter
    908..973     +  CDS            3xFLAG: three tandem FLAG® epitope tags, followed by an enterokinase cleavage site
    992..1032    +  CDS            V5 tag (fragment): epitope tag from simian virus 5
   1032..1049    +  protein_bind   attB1 (fragment): mutant version of attB; core recombination site for the Gateway® BP reaction BP Clonase™
   1055..2704    +  CDS            BRCA1 (fragment): BRCA1_HUMAN - Also known as RNF53. Experimental evidence at protein level: Swiss-Prot protein existence level 1. E3 ubiquitin-protein ligase that specifically mediates the formation of 'Lys-6'-linked polyubiquitin chains and plays a central role in DNA repair by facilitating cellular responses to DNA damage (PubMed:12890688, PubMed:14976165, PubMed:16818604, PubMed:17525340, PubMed:12887909, PubMed:10500182, PubMed:19261748). It is unclear whether it also mediates the formation of other types of polyubiquitin chains (PubMed:12890688). The BRCA1-BARD1 heterodimer coordinates a diverse range of
   2712..2736    -  protein_bind   attB2: mutant version of attB; recombination site for the Gateway® BP reaction BP Clonase™
   2793..3017    +  polyA_signal   bGH poly(A) signal: bovine growth hormone polyadenylation signal
   3021..3042    +  promoter       SV40 promoter (fragment): SV40 enhancer and early promoter
   3063..3491    +  rep_origin     f1 ori (sequence partly withheld): f1 bacteriophage origin of replication; arrow indicates direction of (+) strand synthesis
   3505..3834    +  promoter       SV40 promoter: SV40 enhancer and early promoter
   3883..4908    +  CDS            HygR: aminoglycoside phosphotransferase from E. coli; aph(4)-Ia; confers resistance to hygromycin
   4918..5043    +  CDS            ble (fragment): BLE_KLEPN - Experimental evidence at protein level: Swiss-Prot protein existence level 1. Binding protein with a strong affinity to the bleomycin family of antibiotics. Binds to CL990; an antimitotic-antibiotic compound. From Klebsiella pneumoniae.
   5038..5159    +  polyA_signal   SV40 poly(A) signal: SV40 polyadenylation signal
   5232..5248    -  protein_bind   lac operator: The lac repressor binds to the lac operator to inhibit transcription in E. coli. This inhibition can be relieved by adding lactose or isopropyl-β-D-thiogalactopyranoside (IPTG). lac repressor encoded by lacI
   5256..5286    -  promoter       lac promoter: promoter for the E. coli lac operon
   5301..5322    -  protein_bind   CAP binding site: CAP binding activates transcription in the presence of cAMP. E. coli catabolite activator protein
   5335..5427    -  CDS            lacI (fragment): lac repressor; lacI; The lac repressor binds to the lac operator to inhibit transcription in E. coli. This inhibition can be relieved by adding lactose or isopropyl-β-D-thiogalactopyranoside (IPTG).
   5610..6198    -  rep_origin     ori: high-copy-number ColE1/pMB1/pBR322/pUC origin of replication
   6369..7229    -  CDS            AmpR: β-lactamase; bla; confers resistance to ampicillin, carbenicillin, and related antibiotics
   7230..7334    -  promoter       AmpR promoter: bla
>Addgene plasmid #249008 | pKlab525-pcDNA3-3xFLAG-V5-BRCA1(1314-end)-WT-STOP | addgene full sequence | sequence record 494430 | Addgene NGS Result
GACGGATCGGGAGATCTCCCGATCCCCTATGGTGCACTCTCAGTACAATCTGCTCTGATGCCGCATAGTT
AAGCCAGTATCTGCTCCCTGCTTGTGTGTTGGAGGTCGCTGAGTAGTGCGCGAGCAAAATTTAAGCTACA
ACAAGGCAAGGCTTGACCGACAATTGCATGAAGAATCTGCTTAGGGTTAGGCGTTTTGCGCTGCTTCGCG
ATGTACGGGCCAGATATACGCGTTGACATTGATTATTGACTAGTTATTAATAGTAATCAATTACGGGGTC
ATTAGTTCATAGCCCATATATGGAGTTCCGCGTTACATAACTTACGGTAAATGGCCCGCCTGGCTGACCG
CCCAACGACCCCCGCCCATTGACGTCAATAATGACGTATGTTCCCATAGTAACGCCAATAGGGACTTTCC
ATTGACGTCAATGGGTGGAGTATTTACGGTAAACTGCCCACTTGGCAGTACATCAAGTGTATCATATGCC
AAGTACGCCCCCTATTGACGTCAATGACGGTAAATGGCCCGCCTGGCATTATGCCCAGTACATGACCTTA
TGGGACTTTCCTACTTGGCAGTACATCTACGTATTAGTCATCGCTATTACCATGGTGATGCGGTTTTGGC
AGTACATCAATGGGCGTGGATAGCGGTTTGACTCACGGGGATTTCCAAGTCTCCACCCCATTGACGTCAA
TGGGAGTTTGTTTTGGCACCAAAATCAACGGGACTTTCCAAAATGTCGTAACAACTCCGCCCCATTGACG
CAAATGGGCGGTAGGCGTGTACGGTGGGAGGTCTATATAAGCAGAGCTCGTTTAGTGAACCGTCAGATCG
CCTGGAGACGCCATCCACGCTGTTTTGACCTCCATAGAAGACACCGACTCTAGAGGATCCAGCCATGGAC
TACAAAGACCATGACGGTGATTATAAAGATCATGACATCGACTACAAGGATGACGATGACAAGGGCTCGG
GCTCGACCTCGGGTAAGCCTATCCCTAACCCTCTCCTCGGTCTCGATTCTACAAGTTTGTACAAAAAAGT
TGGCGATCCTTTCTTGATTGGTTCTTCCAAACAAATGAGGCATCAGTCTGAAAGCCAGGGAGTTGGTCTG
AGTGACAAGGAATTGGTTTCAGATGATGAAGAAAGAGGAACGGGCTTGGAAGAAAATAATCAAGAAGAGC
AAAGCATGGATTCAAACTTAGGTGAAGCAGCATCTGGGTGTGAGAGTGAAACAAGCGTCTCTGAAGACTG
CTCAGGGCTATCCTCTCAGAGTGACATTTTAACCACTCAGCAGAGGGATACCATGCAACATAACCTGATA
AAGCTCCAGCAGGAAATGGCTGAACTAGAAGCTGTGTTAGAACAGCATGGGAGCCAGCCTTCTAACAGCT
ACCCTTCCATCATAAGTGACTCCTCTGCCCTTGAGGACCTGCGAAATCCAGAACAAAGCACATCAGAAAA
AGCAGTATTAACTTCACAGAAAAGTAGTGAATACCCTATAAGCCAGAATCCAGAAGGCCTTTCTGCTGAC
AAGTTTGAGGTGTCTGCAGATAGTTCTACCAGTAAAAATAAAGAACCAGGAGTGGAAAGGTCATCCCCTT
CTAAATGCCCATCATTAGATGATAGGTGGTACATGCACAGTTGCTCTGGGAGTCTTCAGAATAGAAACTA
CCCATCTCAAGAGGAGCTCATTAAGGTTGTTGATGTGGAGGAGCAACAGCTGGAAGAGTCTGGGCCACAC
GATTTGACGGAAACATCTTACTTGCCAAGGCAAGATCTAGAGGGAACCCCTTACCTGGAATCTGGAATCA
GCCTCTTCTCTGATGACCCTGAATCTGATCCTTCTGAAGACAGAGCCCCAGAGTCAGCTCGTGTTGGCAA
CATACCATCTTCAACCTCTGCATTGAAAGTTCCCCAATTGAAAGTTGCAGAATCTGCCCAGGGTCCAGCT
GCTGCTCATACTACTGATACTGCTGGGTATAATGCAATGGAAGAAAGTGTGAGCAGGGAGAAGCCAGAAT
TGACAGCTTCAACAGAAAGGGTCAACAAAAGAATGTCCATGGTGGTGTCTGGCCTGACCCCAGAAGAATT
TATGCTCGTGTACAAGTTTGCCAGAAAACACCACATCACTTTAACTAATCTAATTACTGAAGAGACTACT
CATGTTGTTATGAAAACAGATGCTGAGTTTGTGTGTGAACGGACACTGAAATATTTTCTAGGAATTGCGG
GAGGAAAATGGGTAGTTAGCTATTTCTGGGTGACCCAGTCTATTAAAGAAAGAAAAATGCTGAATGAGCA
TGATTTTGAAGTCAGAGGAGATGTGGTCAATGGAAGAAACCACCAAGGTCCAAAGCGAGCAAGAGAATCC
CAGGACAGAAAGATCTTCAGGGGGCTAGAAATCTGTTGCTATGGGCCCTTCACCAACATGCCCACAGATC
AACTGGAATGGATGGTACAGCTGTGTGGTGCTTCTGTGGTGAAGGAGCTTTCATCATTCACCCTTGGCAC
AGGTGTCCACCCAATTGTGGTTGTGCAGCCAGATGCCTGGACAGAGGACAATGGCTTCCATGCAATTGGG
CAGATGTGTGAGGCACCTGTGGTGACCCGAGAGTGGGTGTTGGACAGTGTAGCACTCTACCAGTGCCAGG
AGCTGGACACCTACCTGATACCCCAGATCCCCCACAGCCACTACTGATAATACCCAACTTTCTTGTACAA
AGTGGTTGCTCTATAGTAACTCGAGTCTAGAGGGCCCGTTTAAACCCGCTGATCAGCCTCGACTGTGCCT
TCTAGTTGCCAGCCATCTGTTGTTTGCCCCTCCCCCGTGCCTTCCTTGACCCTGGAAGGTGCCACTCCCA
CTGTCCTTTCCTAATAAAATGAGGAAATTGCATCGCATTGTCTGAGTAGGTGTCATTCTATTCTGGGGGG
TGGGGTGGGGCAGGACAGCAAGGGGGAGGATTGGGAAGACAATAGCAGGCATGCTGGGGATGCGGTGGGC
TCTATGGCTTCTGAGGCGGAAAGAACCAGCTGGGGCTCTAGGGGGTATCCCC
[124 nt withheld, positions 3063-3186]
C
[91 nt withheld, positions 3188-3278]
A
[49 nt withheld, positions 3280-3328]
CCTTTGACGTTGGAGTCCACGTTCTTT
[37 nt withheld, positions 3356-3392]
ACCCTATCTCGGTCTATTCTTTTGATTTATAAGGGATTTTGCCGATTTCGGCCTATTGGTTAAAAAATGA
GCTGATTTAACAAAAATTTAACGCGAATTAATTCTGTGGAATGTGTGTCAGTTAGGGTGTGGAAAGTCCC
CAGGCTCCCCAGCAGGCAGAAGTATGCAAAGCATGCATCTCAATTAGTCAGCAACCAGGTGTGGAAAGTC
CCCAGGCTCCCCAGCAGGCAGAAGTATGCAAAGCATGCATCTCAATTAGTCAGCAACCATAGTCCCGCCC
CTAACTCCGCCCATCCCGCCCCTAACTCCGCCCAGTTCCGCCCATTCTCCGCCCCATGGCTGACTAATTT
TTTTTATTTATGCAGAGGCCGAGGCCGCCTCTGCCTCTGAGCTATTCCAGAAGTAGTGAGGAGGCTTTTT
TGGAGGCCTAGGCTTTTGCAAAAAGCTCCCGGGAGCTTGTATATCCATTTTCGGATCTGATCAGCACGTG
ATGAAAAAGCCTGAACTCACCGCGACGTCTGTCGAGAAGTTTCTGATCGAAAAGTTCGACAGCGTCTCCG
ACCTGATGCAGCTCTCGGAGGGCGAAGAATCTCGTGCTTTCAGCTTCGATGTAGGAGGGCGTGGATATGT
CCTGCGGGTAAATAGCTGCGCCGATGGTTTCTACAAAGATCGTTATGTTTATCGGCACTTTGCATCGGCC
GCGCTCCCGATTCCGGAAGTGCTTGACATTGGGGAATTCAGCGAGAGCCTGACCTATTGCATCTCCCGCC
GTGCACAGGGTGTCACGTTGCAAGACCTGCCTGAAACCGAACTGCCCGCTGTTCTGCAGCCGGTCGCGGA
GGCCATGGATGCGATCGCTGCGGCCGATCTTAGCCAGACGAGCGGGTTCGGCCCATTCGGACCGCAAGGA
ATCGGTCAATACACTACATGGCGTGATTTCATATGCGCGATTGCTGATCCCCATGTGTATCACTGGCAAA
CTGTGATGGACGACACCGTCAGTGCGTCCGTCGCGCAGGCTCTCGATGAGCTGATGCTTTGGGCCGAGGA
CTGCCCCGAAGTCCGGCACCTCGTGCACGCGGATTTCGGCTCCAACAATGTCCTGACGGACAATGGCCGC
ATAACAGCGGTCATTGACTGGAGCGAGGCGATGTTCGGGGATTCCCAATACGAGGTCGCCAACATCTTCT
TCTGGAGGCCGTGGTTGGCTTGTATGGAGCAGCAGACGCGCTACTTCGAGCGGAGGCATCCGGAGCTTGC
AGGATCGCCGCGGCTCCGGGCGTATATGCTCCGCATTGGTCTTGACCAACTCTATCAGAGCTTGGTTGAC
GGCAATTTCGATGATGCAGCTTGGGCGCAGGGTCGATGCGACGCAATCGTCCGATCCGGAGCCGGGACTG
TCGGGCGTACACAAATCGCCCGCAGAAGCGCGGCCGTCTGGACCGATGGCTGTGTAGAAGTACTCGCCGA
TAGTGGAAACCGACGCCCCAGCACTCGTCCGAGGGCAAAGGAATAGCACGTGCTACGAGATTTCGATTCC
ACCGCCGCCTTCTATGAAAGGTTGGGCTTCGGAATCGTTTTCCGGGACGCCGGCTGGATGATCCTCCAGC
GCGGGGATCTCATGCTGGAGTTCTTCGCCCACCCCAACTTGTTTATTGCAGCTTATAATGGTTACAAATA
AAGCAATAGCATCACAAATTTCACAAATAAAGCATTTTTTTCACTGCATTCTAGTTGTGGTTTGTCCAAA
CTCATCAATGTATCTTATCATGTCTGTATACCGTCGACCTCTAGCTAGAGCTTGGCGTAATCATGGTCAT
AGCTGTTTCCTGTGTGAAATTGTTATCCGCTCACAATTCCACACAACATACGAGCCGGAAGCATAAAGTG
TAAAGCCTGGGGTGCCTAATGAGTGAGCTAACTCACATTAATTGCGTTGCGCTCACTGCCCGCTTTCCAG
TCGGGAAACCTGTCGTGCCAGCTGCATTAATGAATCGGCCAACGCGCGGGGAGAGGCGGTTTGCGTATTG
GGCGCTCTTCCGCTTCCTCGCTCACTGACTCGCTGCGCTCGGTCGTTCGGCTGCGGCGAGCGGTATCAGC
TCACTCAAAGGCGGTAATACGGTTATCCACAGAATCAGGGGATAACGCAGGAAAGAACATGTGAGCAAAA
GGCCAGCAAAAGGCCAGGAACCGTAAAAAGGCCGCGTTGCTGGCGTTTTTCCATAGGCTCCGCCCCCCTG
ACGAGCATCACAAAAATCGACGCTCAAGTCAGAGGTGGCGAAACCCGACAGGACTATAAAGATACCAGGC
GTTTCCCCCTGGAAGCTCCCTCGTGCGCTCTCCTGTTCCGACCCTGCCGCTTACCGGATACCTGTCCGCC
TTTCTCCCTTCGGGAAGCGTGGCGCTTTCTCATAGCTCACGCTGTAGGTATCTCAGTTCGGTGTAGGTCG
TTCACTCCAAGCTGGGCTGTGTGCACGAACCCCCCGTTCAGCCCGACCGCTGCGCCTTATCCGGTAACTA
TCGTCTTGAGTCCAACCCGGTAAGACACGACTTATCGCCACTGGCAGCAGCCACTGGTAACAGGATTAGC
AGAGCGAGGTATGTAGGCGGTGCTACAGAGTTCTTGAAGTGGTGGCCTAACTACGGCTACACTAGAAGAA
CAGTATTTGGTATCTGCGCTCTGCTGAAGCCAGTTACCTTCGGAAAAAGAGTTGGTAGCTCTTGATCCGG
CAAACAAACCACCGCTGGTAGCGGTGGTTTTTTTGTTTGCAAGCAGCAGATTACGCGCAGAAAAAAAGGA
TCTCAAGAAGATCCTTTGATCTTTTCTACGGGGTCTGACGCTCAGTGGAACGAAAACTCACGTTAAGGGA
TTTTGGTCATGAGATTATCAAAAAGGATCTTCACCTAGATCCTTTTAAATTAAAAATGAAGTTTTAAATC
AATCTAAAGTATATATGAGTAAACTTGGTCTGACAGTTACCAATGCTTAATCAGTGAGGCACCTATCTCA
GCGATCTGTCTATTTCGTTCATCCATAGTTGCCTGACTCCCCGTCGTGTAGATAACTACGATACGGGAGG
GCTTACCATCTGGCCCCAGTGCTGCAATGATACCGCGAGACCCACGCTCACCGGCTCCAGATTTATCAGC
AATAAACCAGCCAGCCGGAAGGGCCGAGCGCAGAAGTGGTCCTGCAACTTTATCCGCCTCCATCCAGTCT
ATTAATTGTTGCCGGGAAGCTAGAGTAAGTAGTTCGCCAGTTAATAGTTTGCGCAACGTTGTTGCCATTG
CTACAGGCATCGTGGTGTCACGCTCGTCGTTTGGTATGGCTTCATTCAGCTCCGGTTCCCAACGATCAAG
GCGAGTTACATGATCCCCCATGTTGTGCAAAAAAGCGGTTAGCTCCTTCGGTCCTCCGATCGTTGTCAGA
AGTAAGTTGGCCGCAGTGTTATCACTCATGGTTATGGCAGCACTGCATAATTCTCTTACTGTCATGCCAT
CCGTAAGATGCTTTTCTGTGACTGGTGAGTACTCAACCAAGTCATTCTGAGAATAGTGTATGCGGCGACC
GAGTTGCTCTTGCCCGGCGTCAATACGGGATAATACCGCGCCACATAGCAGAACTTTAAAAGTGCTCATC
ATTGGAAAACGTTCTTCGGGGCGAAAACTCTCAAGGATCTTACCGCTGTTGAGATCCAGTTCGATGTAAC
CCACTCGTGCACCCAACTGATCTTCAGCATCTTTTACTTTCACCAGCGTTTCTGGGTGAGCAAAAACAGG
AAGGCAAAATGCCGCAAAAAAGGGAATAAGGGCGACACGGAAATGTTGAATACTCATACTCTTCCTTTTT
CAATATTATTGAAGCATTTATCAGGGTTATTGTCTCATGAGCGGATACATATTTGAATGTATTTAGAAAA
ATAAACAAATAGGGGTTCCGCGCACATTTCCCCGAAAAGTGCCACCTGACGTC
